Addgene plasmid #26726: pEGFP-C1-hRabin8 WT
Depositing lab: Keith Mostov. Depositing organization: University of California, San Francisco (UCSF). Publication: A molecular network for de novo generation of the apical surface and lumen. Bryant DM, Datta A, Rodriguez-Fraticelli AE, Peranen J, Martin-Belmonte F, Mostov KE. Nat Cell Biol. 2010 Nov;12(11):1035-45. doi: 10.1038/ncb2106. Epub 2010 Oct 3. PubMed 20890297.
Backbone
  Vector backbone: pEGFP-C1
  Backbone size w/o insert (bp): 4700
  Vector type: Mammalian Expression
  Selectable markers: Neomycin (select with G418)
Growth in bacteria
  Bacterial resistance: Kanamycin, 50 μg/mL
  Growth temperature: 37°C
  Growth strain: DH5alpha
  Copy number: High Copy
Gene/Insert
  Gene/Insert name: Rabin8 (alt name: Rab3IP)
  Species: H. sapiens (human)
  Mutation: WT
  Entrez Gene: RAB3IP (a.k.a. RABIN3, RABIN8)
  Tag / fusion protein: EGFP (N terminal on backbone)
  Cloning method: Restriction Enzyme
  Sequencing primers: 5′ 3' CMV Fwd; 3′ fastbac_rev
Resource information
  A portion of this plasmid was derived from a plasmid made by: Johan Peranen (U. Helsinki).
Terms and licenses: Academic/Nonprofit Terms; Industry Terms: Not Available to Industry
Depositor comments: Originally from PMID: 12221131. This is human Rabin8 alpha.
How to cite: pEGFP-C1-hRabin8 WT was a gift from Keith Mostov (Addgene plasmid # 26726 ; http://n2t.net/addgene:26726 ; RRID:Addgene_26726)
