[The description below was written by a language model from this plasmid's Addgene catalogue record.]
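Description:
pEGFP-C1-hRabin8 WT is a mammalian expression plasmid built on the pEGFP-C1 backbone (about 4.7 kb without insert) that carries wild-type human Rabin8, also known as RAB3IP, cloned by restriction enzyme methods. The depositor notes that the insert is the alpha isoform of human Rabin8. Because the EGFP coding sequence lies upstream of the cloning site in this backbone, the protein is produced as a fusion with EGFP at its N terminus. The record does not list the promoter explicitly, but the use of a CMV forward sequencing primer is consistent with the CMV immediate-early promoter that normally drives expression in pEGFP-C1. The plasmid is maintained at high copy in E. coli under kanamycin selection. The same backbone provides neomycin resistance, allowing G418 selection of stably transfected mammalian cells. No feature table was supplied, so individual elements such as the origin of replication and polyadenylation signals cannot be confirmed from the record.

Rabin8 is generally known as a guanine nucleotide exchange factor for the small GTPase Rab8, acting in polarized membrane trafficking. The fluorescent fusion lets the protein's subcellular localization be followed in live or fixed cells, and it also provides a way to overexpress the wild-type protein, for example as a reference alongside mutant versions. The associated publication concerns a molecular network for de novo formation of the apical surface and lumen, suggesting the construct was used to study Rabin8 in epithelial polarization. Part of the plasmid derives from an earlier construct made in another laboratory.
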