>Addgene plasmid #26726 | pEGFP-C1-hRabin8 WT | addgene partial sequence | sequence record 32960 | 26726 with EGFP-C
CTCGGCATGGACGAGCTGTACAGTCCGGACTCAGATCAGCAGCTGCAGCTGCAGGAGATATCAGATCCAT
GGCTAATGATCCCTTGGAAGGCTTCCATGAAGTAAACCTTGCTTCACCTACTTCTCCGGACCTTCTTGGT
GTGTATGAATCAGGAACTCAAGAGCAGACTACCTCACCAAGTGTCATCTACCGGCCACACCCTTCAGCTT
TATCCTCTGTACCTATCCAGGCAAATGCATTAGATGTTTCTGAACTTCCTACACAACCCGTGTATTCATC
CCCCAGACGTTTAAATTGTGCGGAAATATCTAGTATCAGCTTTCATGTTACAGACCCAGCCCCTTGCTCT
ACCTCTGGAGTCACAGCTGGATTAACTAAATTAACTACAAGAAAGGACAACTATAATGCAGAGAGAGAGT
TTTTACAGGGTGCTACTATAACAGAGGCTTGCGATGGCAGTGATGATATTTTTGGGTTGAGTACTGATAG
TCTGTCTCGTTTACGAAGCCCATCTGTTTTGGAAGTTAGAGAAAAGGGCTATGAACGATTAAAAGAAGAA
CTCGCAAAAGCTCAGAGGGAACTGAAGTTAAAAGATGAAGAATGTGAGAGGCTTTCAAAAGTGCGAGATC
AACTTGGACAGGAATTGGAAGAACTCACAGCTAGTCTATTTGAGGAAGCTCATAAAATGGTGAGAGAAGC
AAATATCAAGCAGGCAACAGCAGAAAAACAGCTAAAAGAAGCACAAGGAAAAATTGATGTACTTCAAGCT
GAAGTAGCTGCATTGAAGACACTTGTATTGTCCAGTTCTCCAACATCACCTACGCAGGAGCCTTTGCC
